Addgene plasmid #49403: MSCV-FlagmuEzh2deltaset-Hygro
Purpose: Expresses a Delta-set deletion mutant of Flag Tagged Ezh2. Hygromycin resistant.
Depositing lab: Tobias Neff. Depositing organization: University of Colorado Denver and Anschutz Medical Campus.
Backbone
  Vector backbone: MSCV-hygro
  Modifications to backbone: none
  Vector type: Mammalian Expression, Retroviral
  Selectable markers: Hygromycin
Growth in bacteria
  Bacterial resistance: Ampicillin, 100 μg/mL
  Growth temperature: 37°C
  Growth strain: DH5alpha
  Copy number: High Copy
Gene/Insert
  Gene/Insert name: 3prime end of Flag-mus-Ezh2deltaSET, eliminating Set domain (alt names: EZH2; istone-lysine N-methyltransferase)
  Species: M. musculus (mouse)
  Mutation: Set domain deleted
  Promoter: MSCV promotor
  Tag / fusion protein: Flag
  Cloning method: Restriction Enzyme; 5′ cloning site Bglii (not destroyed); 3′ cloning site Xho1 (not destroyed)
  Sequencing primers: 5′ TCAATATAATGATGATGATGATGACG; 3′ CCAGAGGCCACTTGTGTAGC
Resource information
  A portion of this plasmid was derived from a plasmid made by: Addgene, Plasmid 24926: MSCVhygro-F-Ezh2 From Kai Ge
Terms and licenses: Academic/Nonprofit Terms; Industry Terms: Not Available to Industry
Depositor comments: This was cloned using fusion polymerase but the sequence has not been confirmed.
How to cite: MSCV-FlagmuEzh2deltaset-Hygro was a gift from Tobias Neff (Addgene plasmid # 49403 ; http://n2t.net/addgene:49403 ; RRID:Addgene_49403)
