[The description below was written by a language model from this plasmid's Addgene catalogue record.]
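Description:
MSCV-FlagmuEzh2deltaset-Hygro is a retroviral mammalian expression plasmid built on the unmodified MSCV-hygro backbone, a murine stem cell virus vector. It is propagated in E. coli as a high-copy plasmid under ampicillin selection. Transduced or transfected mammalian cells are selected with hygromycin. No feature table accompanies the record, so the exact arrangement of the LTRs, packaging signal and hygromycin cassette, and the promoter driving the resistance gene, are not documented here. In vectors of this type, the region between the long terminal repeats is packaged into retroviral particles in a suitable packaging cell line and integrates stably into the genome of target cells.

The payload is a Flag-tagged mouse Ezh2 lacking the SET domain, expressed from the MSCV promoter (the viral LTR). Ezh2 is a histone-lysine N-methyltransferase, and the SET domain is its catalytic methyltransferase module, so the deletion mutant is expected to lack enzymatic activity while retaining the rest of the protein. The position of the Flag tag is not explicitly stated. The insert was placed between BglII and XhoI sites, both of which remain intact, and part of the plasmid derives from an earlier MSCV-hygro construct carrying Flag-tagged full-length Ezh2.

The record gives no use beyond expression of the mutant, but such a construct would plausibly serve as a catalytically deficient comparator to wild-type Ezh2 in stable expression or rescue experiments. The depositor notes that the insert was generated by PCR with a high-fidelity polymerase and that its sequence has not been confirmed, so users should verify it independently.
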