>Addgene plasmid #49403 | MSCV-FlagmuEzh2deltaset-Hygro | addgene partial sequence | sequence record 75806 | pLXSN-5
CCTCACTCCTTCTCTAGGCGCCGGAATTAGATCCTGGCCACCATGGACTACAAGGACGACGATGACAAGA
TGGGCCAGACTGGGAAGAAATCTGAGAAGGGACCGGTTTGTTGGCGGAAGCGTGTAAAATCAGAGTACAT
GAGACTGAGACAGCTCAAGAGGTTCAGAAGAGCTGATGAAGTAAAGACTATGTTTAGTTCCAATCGTCAG
AAAATTTTGGAAAGAACTGAAACCTTAAACCAAGAGTGGAAGCAGCGGAGGATACAGCCTGTGCACATCA
TGACTTCTGTGAGCTCATTGCGCGGGACTAGGGAGTGTTCAGTCACCAGTGACTTGGATTTTCCAGCACA
AGTCATCCCGTTAAAGACCCTGAATGCAGTCGCCTCGGTGCCTATAATGTACTCTTGGTCGCCCTTACAA
CAGAATTTTATGGTGGAAGACGAAACTGTCTTACATAACATTCCTTACATGGGGGATGAAGTTCTGGATC
AGGACGGCACTTTCATTGAAGAACTAATAAAAAATTATGATGGAAAAGTGCATGGTGACAGAGAATGTGG
ATTTATAAATGATGAAATTTTTGTGGAGTTGGTAAATGCTCTTGGTCAATATAATGATGATGATGATGAC
GATGATGGAGATGATCCAGATGAAAGAGAAGAAAAACAGAAAGATCTAGAGGATAATCGAGATGATAAAG
AAACTTGCCCACCTCGGAAATTTCCTGCTGATAAAATATTTGAAGCCATTTCCTCAATGTTTCCAGATAA
GGGCACCGCAGAAGAACTGAAGGAAAAATATAAAGAACTCACGGAGCAGCAGCTCCCAGGTGCTCTGCCT
CCTGAATGTACTCCAAACATCGATGGACCAAATGCCAAATCTGTTCAGAGGGAGCAAAGCTTGCATTCAT
TTCATACGCTCTTCTGTCGACGATGTTTTAAGTATGACTGCTTCCTACATCCCTTCCATGCAACACCC
